>Addgene plasmid #155227 | C1-mCitrine-FKBP-EZRabd(t567D) | addgene full sequence | sequence record 310009 | Addgene NGS Result
GGCTGCTATTGGGCGAAGTGCCGGGGCAGGATCTCCTGTCATCTCACCTTGCTCCTGCCGAGAAAGTATC
CATCATGGCTGATGCAATGCGGCGGCTGCATACGCTTGATCCGGCTACCTGCCCATTCGACCACCAAGCG
AAACATCGCATCGAGCGAGCACGTACTCGGATGGAAGCCGGTCTTGTCGATCAGGATGATCTGGACGAAG
AGCATCAGGGGCTCGCGCCAGCCGAACTGTTCGCCAGGCTCAAGGCGAGCATGCCCGACGGCGAGGATCT
CGTCGTGACCCATGGCGATGCCTGCTTGCCGAATATCATGGTGGAAAATGGCCGCTTTTCTGGATTCATC
GACTGTGGCCGGCTGGGTGTGGCGGACCGCTATCAGGACATAGCGTTGGCTACCCGTGATATTGCTGAAG
AGCTTGGCGGCGAATGGGCTGACCGCTTCCTCGTGCTTTACGGTATCGCCGCTCCCGATTCGCAGCGCAT
CGCCTTCTATCGCCTTCTTGACGAGTTCTTCTGAGCGGGACTCTGGGGTTCGAAATGACCGACCAAGCGA
CGCCCAACCTGCCATCACGAGATTTCGATTCCACCGCCGCCTTCTATGAAAGGTTGGGCTTCGGAATCGT
TTTCCGGGACGCCGGCTGGATGATCCTCCAGCGCGGGGATCTCATGCTGGAGTTCTTCGCCCACCCTAGG
GGGAGGCTAACTGAAACACGGAAGGAGACAATACCGGAAGGAACCCGCGCTATGACGGCAATAAAAAGAC
AGAATAAAACGCACGGTGTTGGGTCGTTTGTTCATAAACGCGGGGTTCGGTCCCAGGGCTGGCACTCTGT
CGATACCCCACCGAGACCCCATTGGGGCCAATACGCCCGCGTTTCTTCCTTTTCCCCACCCCACCCCCCA
AGTTCGGGTGAAGGCCCAGGGCTCGCAGCCAACGTCGGGGCGGCAGGCCCTGCCATAGCCTCAGGTTACT
CATATATACTTTAGATTGATTTAAAACTTCATTTTTAATTTAAAAGGATCTAGGTGAAGATCCTTTTTGA
TAATCTCATGACCAAAATCCCTTAACGTGAGTTTTCGTTCCACTGAGCGTCAGACCCCGTAGAAAAGATC
AAAGGATCTTCTTGAGATCCTTTTTTTCTGCGCGTAATCTGCTGCTTGCAAACAAAAAAACCACCGCTAC
CAGCGGTGGTTTGTTTGCCGGATCAAGAGCTACCAACTCTTTTTCCGAAGGTAACTGGCTTCAGCAGAGC
GCAGATACCAAATACTGTTCTTCTAGTGTAGCCGTAGTTAGGCCACCACTTCAAGAACTCTGTAGCACCG
CCTACATACCTCGCTCTGCTAATCCTGTTACCAGTGGCTGCTGCCAGTGGCGATAAGTCGTGTCTTACCG
GGTTGGACTCAAGACGATAGTTACCGGATAAGGCGCAGCGGTCGGGCTGAACGGGGGGTTCGTGCACACA
GCCCAGCTTGGAGCGAACGACCTACACCGAACTGAGATACCTACAGCGTGAGCTATGAGAAAGCGCCACG
CTTCCCGAAGGGAGAAAGGCGGACAGGTATCCGGTAAGCGGCAGGGTCGGAACAGGAGAGCGCACGAGGG
AGCTTCCAGGGGGAAACGCCTGGTATCTTTATAGTCCTGTCGGGTTTCGCCACCTCTGACTTGAGCGTCG
ATTTTTGTGATGCTCGTCAGGGGGGCGGAGCCTATGGAAAAACGCCAGCAACGCGGCCTTTTTACGGTTC
CTGGCCTTTTGCTGGCCTTTTGCTCACATGTTCTTTCCTGCGTTATCCCCTGATTCTGTGGATAACCGTA
TTACCGCCATGCATTAGTTATTAATAGTAATCAATTACGGGGTCATTAGTTCATAGCCCATATATGGAGT
TCCGCGTTACATAACTTACGGTAAATGGCCCGCCTGGCTGACCGCCCAACGACCCCCGCCCATTGACGTC
AATAATGACGTATGTTCCCATAGTAACGCCAATAGGGACTTTCCATTGACGTCAATGGGTGGAGTATTTA
CGGTAAACTGCCCACTTGGCAGTACATCAAGTGTATCATATGCCAAGTACGCCCCCTATTGACGTCAATG
ACGGTAAATGGCCCGCCTGGCATTATGCCCAGTACATGACCTTATGGGACTTTCCTACTTGGCAGTACAT
CTACGTATTAGTCATCGCTATTACCATGGTGATGCGGTTTTGGCAGTACATCAATGGGCGTGGATAGCGG
TTTGACTCACGGGGATTTCCAAGTCTCCACCCCATTGACGTCAATGGGAGTTTGTTTTGGCACCAAAATC
AACGGGACTTTCCAAAATGTCGTAACAACTCCGCCCCATTGACGCAAATGGGCGGTAGGCGTGTACGGTG
GGAGGTCTATATAAGCAGAGCTGGTTTAGTGAACCGTCAGATCCGCTAGCGCTACCGGACTCAGATCTCG
AGCTCAAGCTTATGGTGAGCAAGGGCGAGGAGCTGTTCACCGGGGTGGTGCCCATCCTGGTCGAGCTGGA
CGGCGACGTAAACGGCCACAAGTTCAGCGTGTCCGGCGAGGGCGAGGGCGATGCCACCTACGGCAAGCTG
ACCCTGAAGTTCATCTGCACCACCGGCAAGCTGCCCGTGCCCTGGCCCACCCTCGTGACCACCTTCGGCT
ACGGCCTGATGTGCTTCGCCCGCTACCCCGACCACATGAAGCAGCACGACTTCTTCAAGTCCGCCATGCC
CGAAGGCTACGTCCAGGAGCGCACCATCTTCTTCAAGGACGACGGCAACTACAAGACCCGCGCCGAGGTG
AAGTTCGAGGGCGACACCCTGGTGAACCGCATCGAGCTGAAGGGCATCGACTTCAAGGAGGACGGCAACA
TCCTGGGGCACAAGCTGGAGTACAACTACAACAGCCACAACGTCTATATCATGGCCGACAAGCAGAAGAA
CGGCATCAAGGTGAACTTCAAGATCCGCCACAACATCGAGGACGGCAGCGTGCAGCTCGCCGACCACTAC
CAGCAGAACACCCCCATCGGCGACGGCCCCGTGCTGCTGCCCGACAACCACTACCTGAGCTACCAGTCCA
AGCTGAGCAAAGACCCCAACGAGAAGCGCGATCACATGGTCCTGCTGGAGTTCGTGACCGCCGCCGGGAT
CACTCTCGGCATGGACGAGCTGTACAAGAGATCTCGAGCTCAAGCTTCGACCGGTGGTGGATCCGGAGGA
ACCAGTGCTGGCGGGAGCGCTGGTGGAAGTGCGGGGGGAGTCCAGGTGGAAACTATAAGTCCGGGTGACG
GCCGGACCTTTCCAAAACGGGGGCAGACTTGTGTTGTTCACTATACTGGGATGTTGGAAGATGGGAAAAA
ATTCGATTCCAGTCGAGACCGGAATAAACCGTTCAAATTCATGTTGGGTAAACAGGAAGTAATTCGAGGA
TGGGAAGAGGGAGTGGCTCAGATGTCTGTAGGCCAACGAGCTAAACTTACGATCTCCCCAGATTACGCCT
ACGGAGCTACTGGCCACCCGGGTATTATCCCCCCTCACGCGACGCTCGTCTTTGACGTTGAACTCCTTAA
ACTCGAATCTGGTGGGACAAGCGCGGGTGGAAGCGCTGGAGGTTCTGCTGGGGGCTCAGCTGGTGGATCA
GCTGGAGGTAGCGGCTCCGCAGGGGGTTCTGCAGGAGGCAGCACCAGCGCTGGCGGATCAGCAGGTGGCA
TGATCCACAACGAGAACATGAGGCAAGGCCGGGACAAGTACAAGGATCTGCGGCAGATCCGGCAGGGCAA
CACCAAGCAGCGCATCGACGAGTTCGAGGCCCTGTAAGCGGCCGCGACTCTAGATCATAATCAGCCATAC
CACATTTGTAGAGGTTTTACTTGCTTTAAAAAACCTCCCACACCTCCCCCTGAACCTGAAACATAAAATG
AATGCAATTGTTGTTGTTAACTTGTTTATTGCAGCTTATAATGGTTACAAATAAAGCAATAGCATCACAA
ATTTCACAAATAAAGCATTTTTTTCACTGCATTCTAGTTGTGGTTTGTCCAAACTCATCAATGTATCTTA
AGGCGTAAATTGTAAGCGTTAATATTTTGTTAAAATTCGCGTTAAATTTTTGTTAAATCAGCTCATTTTT
TAACCAATAGGCCGAAATCGGCAAAATCCCTTATAAATCAAAAGAATAGACCGAGATAGGGT
[37 nt withheld, positions 4193-4229]
AAAGAACGTGGACTCCAACGTCAAAGG
[49 nt withheld, positions 4257-4305]
T
[91 nt withheld, positions 4307-4397]
G
[124 nt withheld, positions 4399-4522]
CAGGTGGCACTTTTCGGGGAAATGTGCGCGGAACCCCTATTTGTTTATTTTTCTAAATACATTCAAATAT
GTATCCGCTCATGAGACAATAACCCTGATAAATGCTTCAATAATATTGAAAAAGGAAGAGTCCTGAGGCG
GAAAGAACCAGCTGTGGAATGTGTGTCAGTTAGGGTGTGGAAAGTCCCCAGGCTCCCCAGCAGGCAGAAG
TATGCAAAGCATGCATCTCAATTAGTCAGCAACCAGGTGTGGAAAGTCCCCAGGCTCCCCAGCAGGCAGA
AGTATGCAAAGCATGCATCTCAATTAGTCAGCAACCATAGTCCCGCCCCTAACTCCGCCCATCCCGCCCC
TAACTCCGCCCAGTTCCGCCCATTCTCCGCCCCATGGCTGACTAATTTTTTTTATTTATGCAGAGGCCGA
GGCCGCCTCGGCCTCTGAGCTATTCCAGAAGTAGTGAGGAGGCTTTTTTGGAGGCCTAGGCTTTTGCAAA
GATCGATCAAGAGACAGGATGAGGATCGTTTCGCATGATTGAACAAGATGGATTGCACGCAGGTTCTCCG
GCCGCTTGGGTGGAGAGGCTATTCGGCTATGACTGGGCACAACAGACAATCGGCTGCTCTGATGCCGCCG
TGTTCCGGCTGTCAGCGCAGGGGCGCCCGGTTCTTTTTGTCAAGACCGACCTGTCCGGTGCCCTGAATGA
ACTGCAAGACGAGGCAGCGCGGCTATCGTGGCTGGCCACGACGGGCGTTCCTTGCGCAGCTGTGCTCGAC
GTTGTCACTGAAGCGGGAAGGGACT
Features (pLannotate 1.2.2; 17 found; start..end, strand, type, name):
    545..697     +  CDS            ble (fragment): BLE_KLEPN - Experimental evidence at protein level: Swiss-Prot protein existence level 1. Binding protein with a strong affinity to the bleomycin family of antibiotics. Binds to CL990; an antimitotic-antibiotic compound. From Klebsiella pneumoniae.
    756..803     +  polyA_signal   HSV TK poly(A) signal: herpes simplex virus thymidine kinase polyadenylation signal (Cole and Stacy, 1985)
    894..910     -  polyA_signal   bGH poly(A) signal (fragment): bovine growth hormone polyadenylation signal
   1132..1720    +  rep_origin     ori: high-copy-number ColE1/pMB1/pBR322/pUC origin of replication
   1895..2198    +  enhancer       CMV enhancer: human cytomegalovirus immediate early enhancer
   2199..2402    +  promoter       CMV promoter: human cytomegalovirus (CMV) immediate early promoter
   2425..2461    +  misc_feature   MCS (fragment): multiple cloning site
   2462..3178    +  CDS            mCitrine: mCitrine is a basic (constitutively fluorescent) yellow fluorescent protein published in 2001, derived from Aequorea victoria.
   3179..3200    +  misc_feature   MCS (fragment): multiple cloning site
   3260..3577    +  CDS            FKBP1A: FKB1A_HUMAN - Also known as FKBP1, FKBP12. Experimental evidence at protein level: Swiss-Prot protein existence level 1. Keeps in an inactive conformation TGFBR1, the TGF-beta type I serine/threonine kinase receptor, preventing TGF-beta receptor activation in absence of ligand. Recruits SMAD7 to ACVR1B which prevents the association of SMAD2 and SMAD3 with the activin receptor complex, thereby blocking the activin signal. May modulate the RYR1 calcium channel activity. PPIases accelerate the folding of proteins. It catalyzes the cis-trans isomerization of proline imidic peptide bonds in oligop
   3710..3814    +  CDS            EZR (fragment): EZRI_HUMAN - Also known as VIL2. Experimental evidence at protein level: Swiss-Prot protein existence level 1. Probably involved in connections of major cytoskeletal structures to the plasma membrane. In epithelial cells, required for the formation of microvilli and membrane ruffles on the apical pole. Along with PLEKHG6, required for normal macropinocytosis. From Homo sapiens (Human).
   3833..3916    +  CDS            large T antigen (fragment): large T antigen from SV40 (simian virus 40)
   3939..4060    +  polyA_signal   SV40 poly(A) signal: SV40 polyadenylation signal
   4094..4522    -  rep_origin     f1 ori (sequence partly withheld): f1 bacteriophage origin of replication; arrow indicates direction of (+) strand synthesis
   4549..4653    +  promoter       AmpR promoter: bla
   4655..5012    +  promoter       SV40 promoter: SV40 enhancer and early promoter
   5047..524     +  CDS            NeoR/KanR (across the origin): aminoglycoside phosphotransferase from Tn5; aph(3')-II (or nptII); confers resistance to neomycin, kanamycin, and G418 (Geneticin®)
