[The description below was written by a language model from this plasmid's Addgene catalogue record and pLannotate feature annotations shown in this document.]
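Description:
C1-mCitrine-FKBP-EZRabd(t567D) is a mammalian expression plasmid of about 5.3 kb built on the Clontech pEGFP-C1 backbone, with mCitrine in the fluorescent protein position. It replicates in E. coli from a high-copy ColE1/pUC-type origin and also carries an f1 phage origin. Selection relies on a single Tn5 NeoR/KanR cassette placed behind both a bacterial (bla) promoter and the SV40 enhancer/early promoter and terminated by the HSV TK polyadenylation signal, so it gives kanamycin resistance in bacteria and can confer G418 resistance in mammalian cells.

The payload is one open reading frame driven by the CMV immediate-early enhancer and promoter and terminated by the SV40 poly(A) signal. In the annotated sequence the order is mCitrine, a yellow Aequorea-derived fluorescent protein, then human FKBP12 (FKBP1A), then a short C-terminal fragment of human ezrin corresponding to residues 552–586, the F-actin-binding domain. This fragment carries the T567D substitution, numbered according to full-length ezrin. The catalogue lists the mCitrine tag as C-terminal, but the feature table and the construct name place it at the N-terminus of the fusion.

The construct is one half of a rapamycin-inducible dimerization system. When it is co-expressed with an FRB-containing partner, which is not part of this plasmid, addition of rapamycin bridges FKBP and FRB and recruits the actin-binding module to wherever the partner is located. The stated purpose is an acute increase in MPA, which corresponds to the membrane-proximal F-actin of the associated study on local membrane protrusion and cell migration. The mCitrine signal allows the fusion's expression and relocalization to be followed by live imaging.
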