Addgene plasmid #155227: C1-mCitrine-FKBP-EZRabd(t567D)
Purpose: Acute increase in MPA when used with FRB-FKBP dimerizaton system upon addition with Rapamycin
Depositing lab: Tobias Meyer. Depositing organization: Stanford University. Publication: Membrane-proximal F-actin restricts local membrane protrusions and directs cell migration. Bisaria A, Hayer A, Garbett D, Cohen D, Meyer T. Science. 2020 Jun 12;368(6496):1205-1210. doi: 10.1126/science.aay7794. PubMed 32527825.
Backbone
  Vector backbone: pEGFP-C1
  Backbone manufacturer: Clontech
  Vector type: Mammalian Expression
Growth in bacteria
  Bacterial resistance: Kanamycin, 50 μg/mL
  Growth temperature: 37°C
  Growth strain: DH5alpha
  Copy number: High Copy
Gene/Insert
  Gene/Insert name: mCitrine fused to FKBP and the actin BD of Ezrin (T567D), aa552-586 for use with FRB and rapamycin induced dimerization system
  Species: H. sapiens (human)
  Mutation: Changed Thr 567 to Asp in original Ezrin
  Tag / fusion protein: mCitrine (C terminal on insert)
  Cloning method: Gibson Cloning
Terms and licenses: Academic/Nonprofit Terms; Industry Terms: Not Available to Industry
How to cite: C1-mCitrine-FKBP-EZRabd(t567D) was a gift from Tobias Meyer (Addgene plasmid # 155227 ; http://n2t.net/addgene:155227 ; RRID:Addgene_155227)
